>Addgene plasmid #17732 | pcDNA3.1 mSTIM1 myc | addgene partial sequence | sequence record 23663 | 17732 with CMV-F
CGGGGGCATTAGCGACTCTCTGGCTACTAGAGAACCCACTGCTTACTGGCTTATCGAAATTAATACGACT
CACTATAGGGAGACCCAAGCTGGCTAGTTAAGCTTGGTACCGAGCTCGGATCTACCTACCGTCATGGATG
TGTGCGCCCGTCTTGCCCTGTGGCTTCTTTGGGGGCTCCTTCTGCATCAGGGCCAGAGTCTCAGCCATAG
TCACAGTGAAAAGAATACAGGAGCTAGCTCCGGGGCGACTTCTGAAGAGTCTACCGAAGCAGAGTTTTGC
CGAATTGACAAGCCCCTGTGCCACAGTGAGGATGAGAAGCTCAGCTTTGAGGCCGTCCGAAACATCCATA
AGCTGATGGATGACGATGCCAATGGTGATGTGGATGTGGAAGAAAGTGATGAGTTCCTAAGGGAAGACCT
CAATTACCATGACCCAACAGTGAAACATAGCACCTTCCATGGTGAGGATAAGCTTATCAGCGTGGAGGAC
CTGTGGAAGGCGTGGAAGTCATCAGAAGTGTACAACTGGACTGTGGATGAGGTGATACAGTGGCTCATTA
CGTATGTGGAGCTGCCACAGTATGAGGAAACCTTCCGGAAGTTGCAGCTTACTGGCCACGCCATGCCAAG
GCTAGCAGTAACCAACACCACCATGACAGGGACTGTACTGAAGATGACAGATCGGAGCCACAGGCAGAAG
CTGCAGCTGAAGGCCCTGGACACAGTGCTGTTTGGGCCTCCTCTCTTGACTCGGCATAATCACCTGAAGG
ACTTCATGCTGGTGGTGTCTATCGTTATTGGTGTGGGTGGCTGCTGGTTTGCCTATATCCAGAACCGTTA
CTCTAAGGAGCACATGAAGAAAATGATGAAGGATCTGGAAGGGTTACACGGTGACAATCTCTACTCAGAA
GTNCAGC
