[The description below was written by a language model from this plasmid's Addgene catalogue record.]
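Description:
pcDNA3.1 mSTIM1 myc is a mammalian expression plasmid built on the Invitrogen pcDNA3.1 myc-His backbone (about 5.4 kb without insert) and carrying the mouse Stim1 coding sequence. It is propagated in E. coli as a high-copy plasmid under ampicillin selection. It also carries a neomycin resistance marker, so transfected mammalian cells can be selected with G418 to obtain stable lines. No feature table accompanies the record and the promoter is not explicitly listed. However, the CMV forward sequencing primer is consistent with the CMV immediate-early promoter that normally drives expression in pcDNA3.1 vectors.

The insert encodes STIM1, an endoplasmic reticulum calcium sensor, fused at its C terminus to a Myc epitope supplied by the backbone. This tag allows the protein to be detected or immunoprecipitated with anti-Myc antibodies. Only the Myc tag is recorded as a fusion, and the record does not say whether the backbone's downstream His tag is also in frame. The Stim1 fragment was excised with BglII and NotI, with the NotI end blunted by Klenow treatment. It was then ligated into the vector's BamHI site and a Klenow-blunted XbaI site, so both cloning sites were destroyed and cannot be used to release the insert. The insert size is not given.

The associated publication concerns the roles of STIM1 and STIM2 in T cell activation and tolerance. This suggests the construct is used for transient or stable expression of tagged mouse STIM1 in mammalian cells, for example in studies of calcium signalling.
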