Addgene plasmid #17732: pcDNA3.1 mSTIM1 myc
Depositing lab: Anjana Rao. Publication: Dual functions for the endoplasmic reticulum calcium sensors STIM1 and STIM2 in T cell activation and tolerance. Oh-Hora M, Yamashita M, Hogan PG, Sharma S, Lamperti E, Chung W, Prakriya M, Feske S, Rao A. Nat Immunol. 2008 Apr . 9(4):432-43. 10.1038/ni1574 PubMed 18327260.
Backbone
  Vector backbone: pcDNA3.1 myc his
  Backbone manufacturer: Invitrogen
  Backbone size w/o insert (bp): 5400
  Vector type: Mammalian Expression
  Selectable markers: Neomycin (select with G418)
Growth in bacteria
  Bacterial resistance: Ampicillin, 100 μg/mL
  Growth temperature: 37°C
  Growth strain: DH5alpha
  Copy number: High Copy
Gene/Insert
  Gene/Insert name: STIM1
  Species: M. musculus (mouse)
  Entrez Gene: Stim1 (a.k.a. SIM)
  Tag / fusion protein: Myc (C terminal on backbone)
  Cloning method: Restriction Enzyme; 5′ cloning site BamHI (destroyed during cloning); 3′ cloning site XbaI (destroyed during cloning)
  Sequencing primers: 5′ CMV-F
Terms and licenses: Academic/Nonprofit Terms; Industry Terms: Not Available to Industry
Depositor comments: Mouse Stim1 (BglII/NotI, NotI is treated by Klenow) was subcloned into BamHI/XbaI (XbaI is treated by Klenow) of pcDNA3.1myc-His vector.
How to cite: pcDNA3.1 mSTIM1 myc was a gift from Anjana Rao (Addgene plasmid # 17732 ; http://n2t.net/addgene:17732 ; RRID:Addgene_17732)
